>Addgene plasmid #212188 | pLSU1/t35s[TMV]:nnLuz:NosT | addgene full sequence | sequence record 422977 | Addgene NGS Result
TGGGCCACCGCCGACCTGGTGGAGCTGGTTAAGCAGCGCATTGAGGTCACGGATGGAAGGCTACAAGCGG
CCTTTGTCGTGTCGCGGGCGATCAAAGGCACGCGCATCGGCGGTGAGGTTGCCGAGGCGCTGGCCGGGTA
CGAGCTGCCCATTCTTGAGTCCCGTATCACGCAGCGCGTGAGCTACCCAGGCACTGCCGCCGCCGGCACA
ACCGTTCTTGAATCAGAACCCGAGGGCGACGCTGCCCGCGAGGTCCAGGCGCTGGCCGCTGAAATTAAAT
CAAAACTCATTTGAGTTAATGAGGTAAAGAGAAAATGAGCAAAAGCACAAACACGCTAAGTGCCGGCCGT
CCGAGCGCACGCAGCAGCAAGGCTGCAACGTTGGCCAGCCTGGCAGACACGCCAGCCATGAAGCGGGTCA
ACTTTCAGTTGCCGGCGGAGGATCACACCAAGCTGAAGATGTACGCGGTACGCCAAGGCAAGACCATTAC
CGAGCTGCTATCTGAATACATCGCGCAGCTACCAGAGTAAATGAGCAAATGAATAAATGAGTAGATGAAT
TTTAGCGGCTAAAGGAGGCGGCATGGAAAATCAAGAACAACCAGGCACCGACGCCGTGGAATGCCCCATG
TGTGGAGGAACGGGCGGTTGGCCAGGCGTAAGCGGCTGGGTTGTCTGCCGGCCCTGCAATGGCACTGGAA
CCCCCAAGCCCGAGGAATCGGCGTGAGCGGTCGCAAACCATCCGGCCCGGTACAAATCGGCGCGGCGCTG
GGTGATGACCTGGTGGAGAAGTTGAAGGCCGCGCAGGCCGCCCAGCGGCAACGCATCGAGGCAGAAGCAC
GCCCCGGTGAATCGTGGCAAGCGGCCGCTGATCGAATCCGCAAAGAATCCCGGCAACCGCCGGCAGCCGG
TGCGCCGTCGATTAGGAAGCCGCCCAAGGGCGACGAGCAACCAGATTTTTTCGTTCCGATGCTCTATGAC
GTGGGCACCCGCGATAGTCGCAGCATCATGGACGTGGCCGTTTTCCGTCTGTCGAAGCGTGACCGACGAG
CTGGCGAGGTGATCCGCTACGAGCTTCCAGACGGGCACGTAGAGGTTTCCGCAGGGCCGGCCGGCATGGC
CAGTGTGTGGGATTACGACCTGGTACTGATGGCGGTTTCCCATCTAACCGAATCCATGAACCGATACCGG
GAAGGGAAGGGAGACAAGCCCGGCCGCGTGTTCCGTCCACACGTTGCGGACGTACTCAAGTTCTGCCGGC
GAGCCGATGGCGGAAAGCAGAAAGACGACCTGGTAGAAACCTGCATTCGGTTAAACACCACGCACGTTGC
CATGCAGCGTACGAAGAAGGCCAAGAACGGCCGCCTGGTGACGGTATCCGAGGGTGAAGCCTTGATTAGC
CGCTACAAGATCGTAAAGAGCGAAACCGGGCGGCCGGAGTACATCGAGATCGAGCTAGTTGATTGGATGT
ACCGCGAGATCACAGAAGGCAAGAACCCGGACGTGCTGACGGTTCACCCCGATTACTTTTTGATCGATCC
CGGCATCGGCCGTTTTCTCTACCGCCTGGCACGCCGCGCCGCAGGCAAGGCAGAAGCCAGATGGTTGTTC
AAGACGATCTACGAACGCAGTGGCAGCGCCGGAGAGTTCAAGAAGTTCTGTTTCACCGTGCGCAAGCTGA
TCGGGTCAAATGACCTGCCGGAGTACGATTTGAAGGAGGAGGCGGGGCAGGCTGGCCCGATCCTAGTCAT
GCGCTACCGCAACCTGATCGAGGGCGAAGCATCCGCCGGTTCCTAATGTACGGAGCAGATGCTAGGGCAA
ATTGCCCTAGCAGGGGAAAAAGGTCGAAAAGATCTCTTTCCTGTGGATAGCACGTACATTGGGAACCCAA
AGCCGTACATTGGGAACCGGAACCCGTACATTGGGAACCCAAAGCCGTACATTGGGAACCGGTCACACAT
GTAAGTGACTGATATAAAAGAGAAAAAAGGCGATTTTTCCGCCTAAAACTCTTTAAAACTTATTAAAACT
CTTAAAACCCGCCTGGCCTGTGCATAACTGTCTGGCCAGCGCACAGCCGAAGAGCTGCAAAAAGCGCCTA
CCCTTCGGTCGCTGCGCTCCCTACGCCCCGCCGCTTCGCGTCGGCCTATCGCGGCCGCTGGCCGCTCAAA
AATGGCTGGCCTACGGCCAGGCAATCTGCTAGCGCGCGGACAAGCTAGGATTGGCAGGATATATTCAGTT
GTAAATGATATCGCATGCGGAAACCTCCTCGGATTCCATTGCCCAGCTATCTGTCACTTTATTGAGAAGA
TAGTGGAAAAGGAAGGTGGCTCCTACAAATGCCATCATTGCGATAAAGGAAAGGCCATCGTTGAAGATGC
CTCTGCCGACAGTGGTCCCAAAGATGGACCCCCACCCACGAGGAGCATCGTGGAAAAAGAAGACGTTCCA
ACCACGTCTTCAAAGCAAGTGGATTGATGTGATATCTCCACTGACGTAAGGGATGACGCACAATCCCACT
ATCCTTCGCAAGACCCTTCCTCTATATAAGGAAGTTCATTTCATTTGGAGAGGACACGCTCGAGTATAAG
AGCTCATTTTTACAACAATTACCAACAACAACAAACAACAAACAACATTACAATTACATTTACAATTATC
GATACATCGAGGGTACCATGAGGATAAATATCTCTTTGTCTAGTCTCTTTGAGAGACTGAGCAAATTGTC
ATCCCGATCCATCGCAATTACCTGCGGCGTAGTCTTGGCAAGTGCAATAGCATTCCCAATTATCCGAAGA
GACTATCAAACGTTCCTTGAAGTCGGTCCGAGCTATGCCCCACAGAACTTCCGAGGCTATATCATCGTTT
GTGTCTTGTCACTTTTTAGGCAAGAGCAGAAAGGGTTGGCAATCTATGACAGGCTTCCAGAAAAGAGGCG
TTGGCTTGCCGACTTGCCGTTTCGTGAAGGGACGAGGCCATCCATAACCTCCCACATTATACAGCGTCAG
CGTACTCAGCTGGTAGATCAAGAGTTTGCAACCAGAGAACTTATCGATAAGGTGATCCCACGTGTGCAAG
CAAGACACACAGACAAAACTTTTCTCAGTACGTCAAAATTTGAGTTTCATGCAAAGGCCATCTTCCTTCT
CCCCTCTATCCCTATTAATGATCCTCTTAACATTCCCTCACACGATACGGTAAGAAGAACCAAGCGTGAG
ATCGCTCACATGCATGATTACCATGATTGCACTCTGCACTTGGCTCTTGCTGCTCAGGATGGTAAGGAAG
TTTTGAAGAAGGGGTGGGGCCAGCGTCACCCACTGGCCGGACCAGGAGTCCCAGGCCCTCCTACTGAGTG
GACCTTCCTTTACGCACCAAGGAACGAAGAGGAGGCCAGAGTTGTCGAGATGATAGTCGAAGCTAGTATT
GGCTACATGACTAACGATCCTGCTGGTAAGATTGTCGAAAATGCCAAGTCAGGTTGAGAATTCGGATCCC
TGCAGGATCGTTCAAACATTTGGCAATAAAGTTTCTTAAGATTGAATCCTGTTGCCGGTCTTGCGATGAT
TATCATATAATTTCTGTTGAATTACGTTAAGCATGTAATAATTAACATGTAATGCATGACGTTATTTATG
AGATGGGTTTTTATGATTAGAGTCCCGCAATTATACATTTAATACGCGATAGAAAACAAAATATAGCGCG
CAAACTAGGATAAATTATCGCGCGCGGTGTCATCTATGTTACTAGATCGGGGAGCTCTGGCAGGATATAT
GCGGTTGTAATTCATTTTTATTGTCTAAATTTCTGTATTTGTTTGTTTGCAATTAGATCCACGTTGTGTC
TCAAAATCTCTGATGTTACATTGCACAAGATAAAAATATATCATCATGAACAATAAAACTGTCTGCTTAC
ATAAACAGTAATACAAGGGGTGTTATGAGCCATATTCAACGGGAAACGTCTTGTTCGAGGCCGCGATTAA
ATTCCAACATGGATGCTGATTTATATGGGTATAAATGGGCTCGCGATAATGTCGGGCAATCAGGTGCGAC
AATCTACCGATTGTATGGGAAGCCCGATGCGCCAGAGTTGTTTCTGAAACATGGCAAAGGTAGCGTTGCC
AATGATGTTACAGATGAGATGGTCAGACTAAACTGGCTGACGGAATTTATGCCTCTTCCGACCATCAAGC
ATTTTATCCGTACTCCTGATGATGCATGGTTACTCACCACTGCGATCCCAGGGAAAACAGCATTCCAGGT
ATTAGAAGAATATCCTGATTCAGGTGAAAATATTGTTGATGCGCTGGCAGTGTTCCTGCGCCGGTTGCAT
TCGATTCCTGTTTGTAATTGTCCTTTTAACAGCGATCGCGTATTTCGTCTCGCTCAGGCGCAATCACGAA
TGAATAACGGTTTGGTTGATGCGAGTGATTTTGATGACGAGCGTAATGGCTGGCCTGTTGAACAAGTCTG
GAAAGAAATGCATAAACTTTTGCCATTCTCACCGGATTCAGTCGTCACTCATGGTGATTTCTCACTTGAT
AACCTTATTTTTGACGAGGGGAAATTAATAGGTTGTATTGATGTTGGACGAGTCGGAATCGCAGACCGAT
ACCAGGATCTTGCCATCCTATGGAACTGCCTCGGTGAGTTTTCTCCTTCATTACAGAAACGGCTTTTTCA
AAAATATGGTATTGATAATCCTGATATGAATAAATTGCAGTTTCATTTGATGCTCGATGAGTTTTTCTAA
TCAGAATTGGTTAATTGGTTGTAACACTGGCAGAGCATTACGCTGACTTGACGGGACGGCGGCTTTGTTG
AATCAATTGATCTTCTTGAAATCCTTTTTTTCTGCGCGTAATCTGCTGCTTGCAAACAAAAAAACCACCG
CTACCAGCGGTGGTTTGTTTGCCGGATCAAGAGCTACCAACTCTTTTTCCGAAGGTAACTGGCTTCAGCA
GAGCGCAGATACCAAATACTGTTCTTCTAGTGTAGCCGTAGTTAGGCCACCACTTCAAGAACTCTGTAGC
ACCGCCTACATACCTCGCTCTGCTAATCCTGTTACCAGTGGCTGCTGCCAGTGGCGATAAGTCGTGTCTT
ACCGGGTTGGACTCAAGACGATAGTTACCGGATAAGGCGCAGCGGTCGGGCTGAACGGGGGGTTCGTGCA
CACAGCCCAGCTTGGAGCGAACGACCTACACCGAACTGAGATACCTACAGCGTGAGCTATGAGAAAGCGC
CACGCTTCCCGAAGGGAGAAAGGCGGACAGGTATCCGGTAAGCGGCAGGGTCGGAACAGGAGAGCGCACG
AGGGAGCTTCCAGGGGGAAACGCCTGGTATCTTTATAGTCCTGTCGGGTTTCGCCACCTCTGACTTGAGC
GTCGATTTTTGTGATGCTCGTCAGGGGGGCGGAGCCTATGGAAAAACGCCAGCAACGCGGCCTTTTTACG
GTTCCTGGCCTTTTGCTGGCCTTTTGCTCACATGTTCTTTCCTGCGTTATCCCCTGATTCTGTGGATAAC
CGTATTACCGCCTTTGAGTGATCTCTGAAGAAACCGAGCGCCGCCGTCTAAAAAGGTGATGTGTATTTGA
GTAAAACAGCTTGCGTCATGCGGTCGCTGCGTATATGATGCGATGAGTAAATAAACAAATACGCAAGGGG
AACGCATGAAGGTTATCGCTGTACTTAACCAGAAAGGCGGGTCAGGCAAGACGACCATCGCAACCCATCT
AGCCCGCGCCCTGCAACTCGCCGGGGCCGATGTTCTGTTAGTCGATTCCGATCCCCAGGGCAGTGCCCGC
GATTGGGCGGCCGTGCGGGAAGATCAACCGCTAACCGTTGTCGGCATCGACCGCCCGACGATTGACCGCG
ACGTGAAGGCCATCGGCCGGCGCGACTTCGTAGTGATCGACGGAGCGCCCCAGGCGGCGGACTTGGCTGT
GTCCGCGATCAAGGCAGCCGACTTCGTGCTGATTCCGGTGCAGCCAAGCCCTTACGACATA
Features (pLannotate 1.2.2; 10 found; start..end, strand, type, name):
    723..1796    +  CDS            pVS1 RepA: replication protein from the Pseudomonas plasmid pVS1 (Heeb et al., 2000)
   1862..2056    +  rep_origin     pVS1 oriV: origin of replication for the Pseudomonas plasmid pVS1 (Heeb et al., 2000)
   2223..2246    +  misc_feature   LB T-DNA repeat: left border repeat from octopine Ach5 T-DNA
   2259..2529    +  promoter       35SPPDK promoter (fragment): hybrid promoter consisting of the cauliflower mosaic virus 35S enhancer fused to the maize C4PPDK basal promoter (Yoo et al., 2007)
   2528..2574    +  promoter       minimal CaMV 35S promoter: minimal 35S promoter from cauliflower mosaic virus
   2605..2658    +  misc_feature   TMV Ω: translational enhancer from the tobacco mosaic virus 5'-leader sequence (Gallie et al., 1988)
   3506..3758    +  terminator     NOS terminator: nopaline synthase terminator and poly(A) signal
   3945..4760    +  CDS            KanR: aminoglycoside phosphotransferase; aph(3')-Ia; confers resistance to kanamycin in bacteria or G418 (Geneticin®) in eukaryotes
   4846..5434    +  rep_origin     ori: high-copy-number ColE1/pMB1/pBR322/pUC origin of replication
   5676..294     +  CDS            pVS1 StaA (across the origin): stability protein from the Pseudomonas plasmid pVS1 (Heeb et al., 2000)
