[The description below was written by a language model from this plasmid's Addgene catalogue record and pLannotate feature annotations shown in this document.]
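Description:
pLSU1/t35s[TMV]:nnLuz:NosT is a compact (about 6 kb) plant-expression binary vector built on the pLSU1 backbone, designed to shuttle between E. coli and Agrobacterium for T-DNA delivery into plant cells. It carries a high-copy ColE1/pUC-type origin for propagation in E. coli, together with the pVS1 replicon (RepA, oriV and the StaA stability protein), which supports stable maintenance in Agrobacterium. Bacterial selection is by kanamycin through an aph(3')-Ia aminoglycoside phosphotransferase gene.

The payload is nnLuz, the luciferase from the bioluminescent mushroom Neonothopanus nambi, recorded as an 810 bp insert. The automated annotation did not label the coding sequence itself, but an unannotated gap between the leader and the terminator matches its expected position. Expression is driven by a truncated CaMV 35S promoter. The annotation detects this as a 35S enhancer fragment (matched to part of the hybrid 35SPPDK promoter) directly abutting the minimal 35S core promoter. It is followed by a viral 5' leader that acts as a translational enhancer. The feature table identifies this as the tobacco mosaic virus Ω sequence, whereas the catalogue purpose calls it a Tomato mosaic virus UTR. The nopaline synthase (NOS) terminator supplies the polyadenylation signal.

An octopine-type left border repeat lies just upstream of the promoter. No right border repeat and no plant selectable marker were annotated, so the record does not define the full extent of the T-DNA. The construct is suited to Agrobacterium-mediated expression of the fungal luciferase as a luminescent reporter in plants.
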