Addgene plasmid #212188: pLSU1/t35s[TMV]:nnLuz:NosT
Purpose: This binary vector expresses mushroom luciferase (nnLuz) with the truncated 35sCAMV promoter and Tomato mosaic virus UTR
Depositing lab: Wayne Curtis. Depositing organization: Pennsylvania State University.
Backbone
  Vector backbone: pLSU1
  Vector type: Plant Expression
Growth in bacteria
  Bacterial resistance: Kanamycin, 50 μg/mL
  Growth temperature: 30°C
  Growth strain: NEB Stable
  Copy number: High Copy
Gene/Insert
  Gene/Insert name: nnLuz
  Species: Neonothopanus nambi
  Insert size (bp): 810
  Promoter: truncated 35sCaMV
  Cloning method: Restriction Enzyme; 5′ cloning site Unknown (unknown if destroyed)
Terms and licenses: Academic/Nonprofit Terms; Industry Terms: Not Available to Industry
How to cite: pLSU1/t35s[TMV]:nnLuz:NosT was a gift from Wayne Curtis (Addgene plasmid # 212188 ; http://n2t.net/addgene:212188 ; RRID:Addgene_212188)
